>Addgene plasmid #18574 | T4 Lysozyme A129W WT* | addgene partial sequence | sequence record 24360 | 3primeUP
TCTGAAAAGCCCGCTCATTAGGCGGGCTCAGATCTGCTCATGTTTGACAGCTTATCATCGATAAGCTTCG
GCAATAAATTCTTGATATGTTTTCATATGTTTCCTTTAAATATTTTAATTAGTAATTGTCTATTCAAGTA
ATTGTGAATATACTATCACAATTCCAAGAGAAAGTAAACAGCTTTATAGATTTTTATACGCGTCCCAAGT
GCCAGTTCTAAACGTTGTAATGACTCGTTTTGCGCGATTAGGTGTTTGATTATACCATCTACTTTTAGCT
AAGTTAACTGCCCATTCATCCCAGCGTTTTTGTTGAAGCATACGTAAAGAGTTAGTAAATCCTGCCACAC
CGGTTTCTCCCATTTGGAAAACCATATTAATCAATGCAGCGCGACGAACCGCATCAAGAGAATCATAAAC
CGGTTTTAATTTAGCATTTCTCAGAATTCCGCGAACAGCAGCATCAACATCCTGATTAAAGAGTTTTTCA
GCCTCATCTTTTGTAATTACACCATTAGTATTACGCCCAATAGCTTTATCTAATTCAGATTTAGCAGCAT
TAAGTGATGGACTTTTTGTAAGCAAATGACCGATGCCAATAGTGTAATAGCCTTCTGTGTCTTTATAGAT
TTTAAGTCTAAGACCTTCATCTATACGTAACATTTCAAATATATTCATAATACCTCCTAAGCATCGATGG
ATCCTGTTTCCTGTGTGAAATTGTTATCCGCTCACAATTCCACACATTATACGAGCCGATGATTAATTGT
CACAGGGGGATGGGGAGTAGCTGATCCTGTTCCNGGTGAATGTATCGCTCCATTCCCNNTN
