[The description below was written by a language model from this plasmid's Addgene catalogue record.]
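Description:
T4 Lysozyme A129W WT* is a bacterial expression plasmid built on the pHS1403 backbone (about 5 kb without insert) that carries the lysozyme gene of bacteriophage T4 (gene e) as an insert of about 600 bp. It is maintained as a high-copy plasmid in E. coli under ampicillin selection. The record does not name the origin of replication or the promoter that drives expression, and no feature table is provided, so these regulatory details cannot be given here. No fusion tags or reporters are listed.

The insert was cloned by restriction enzyme between a 5′ BamHI site and a 3′ HindIII site, both of which remain intact. According to the depositor's comments, the BamHI site lies 27 bp from the start codon and the HindIII site 115 bp from the stop codon, so the fragment includes short flanking untranslated regions and can be excised or transferred as a unit. The coding sequence carries the substitution A129W, which replaces alanine 129 with the much bulkier tryptophan. The mutation is made in the "WT*" background; the record does not define this term, but in the T4 lysozyme literature it conventionally refers to the cysteine-free pseudo-wild-type protein used as a reference for mutational studies.

The record states no explicit purpose. A point mutant of this kind in an expression vector is consistent with producing recombinant protein in bacteria to study how a single residue change affects lysozyme structure, stability or folding.
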