Addgene plasmid #18574: T4 Lysozyme A129W WT*
Depositing lab: Brian Matthews. Depositing organization: University of Oregon.
Backbone
  Vector backbone: pHS1403
  Backbone size w/o insert (bp): 5000
  Vector type: Bacterial Expression
Growth in bacteria
  Bacterial resistance: Ampicillin, 100 μg/mL
  Growth temperature: 37°C
  Growth strain: DH5alpha
  Copy number: High Copy
Gene/Insert
  Gene/Insert name: T4 Lysozyme
  Species: Bacteriophage T4
  Insert size (bp): 600
  Mutation: A129W WT*
  GenBank ID: NP_049736
  Entrez Gene: e (a.k.a. T4p123)
  Cloning method: Restriction Enzyme; 5′ cloning site BamHI (not destroyed); 3′ cloning site HindIII (not destroyed)
  Sequencing primers: 5′ na; 3′ GGCGTATCACGAGGCCC
Terms and licenses: Academic/Nonprofit Terms; Industry Terms: Not Available to Industry
Depositor comments: The BamHI site is 27 bp from the ATG and the HindIII site is 115 bp from the stop.
How to cite: T4 Lysozyme A129W WT* was a gift from Brian Matthews (Addgene plasmid # 18574 ; http://n2t.net/addgene:18574 ; RRID:Addgene_18574)
